>Addgene plasmid #127735 | pDSM-de-Ppgk1-PYC-Ttpi1 | addgene full sequence | sequence record 254094 | Addgene NGS Result
TATTAATCTTTATTTCTTTTGAGAAGGTGGTAGAGTTTCTTCTTCCAAAACAACCAACAAGTCAGAAGCA
TCGACGGATTCACCGTCACGGATAAAGACATCTTTGACTTGACCATCAGCTGGAGAGGAAACAACCATTT
CCATCTTCATAGCAGACAAAACGGCGATAGATTCACCCTTCTTGACCAAAGAACCCTTGTGAACCTTGAC
TTCAATGATGACACCAGCCATTGGAGCACCGATTTGGTGGGTGTCGTGGACATCAGCCTTTGGCTTGGCA
ACAGATTGAATGTTTTGAGATTTGTCAGCAACTCTGATCTTTCTCAATTCACCGTTCAATTCGAAGTAGA
CTTCTCTTTGACCGGTTTTCTTGTTCAAATCACCAACAGCTTGTAATTTGATAATCAAAGTCTTACCTTG
TTCAATGGTGACTTCGATTTCTTCGTCTGGTTCAGCTGGAGCCAAGAAGTTCTTGGTTGGTAAGACAGAC
AAGTCACCGTAAGTTTCTCTAATCTTTTGGAAATCTTCGTAGACACGAGGATACATGTTGTAGGAGGCAA
CATCACATTCATCGATATCACCGAATCTGTTTTGCAAATCTTCTCTGATCTTTTCCAAATCGAATGGTTC
CAATTCTAAACCTGGTCTACAAGTCAATTTACGACGCTTGTTTCTCAAAACATCGGATCTCAATGGTTCT
GGGAAACCACCGTATGGTTGACCGATCAAACCTTCGAAGAAGTCCATAACGGAGTCTGGGAAGTCCAAAG
AGTTAGCTAATCTTCTGATGTCATCAGAAGTCAATTTGTTAGAAACCATGAATTGAGCCAAATCACCAAC
GACCTTAGAAGTTGGGGTGACCTTAACAATGTCACCCAACAAGTAGTTAGCTTCTCTGTAAGCTCTCTTG
GTTTCAGCCCATTGTTCACCTAGACCTAATTGTTGAGCTTGGAACAACAAGTTGGTCAATTGACCACCTG
GAATTTCGTGTTGGTAAACTTCAGGGTCTGGACCCTTCAAGTCAGCTTCGAAACAAGAGTATAATAATCT
CATTTCAGCCCAGTAAGCGTCCAATTCTCTAACGTGTTCGACGTTGATACCAGTGTCAATGTTACCTTCC
AAGGAGGCCAACAAAGCGTTAATAGATGGTTGAGAGGTCAAACCGGACATGGAGTTAATGGCAACGTCAA
CAACATCAGCACCGGCCAAAGCACAAGCAGTCATGGAAGCAACAGCAGTACCAGCGGAGTCATGAGAGTG
AACGTGGATTGGCAAGTCTGGGTATCTGGTACGTAAAGAACCAATCAACAATTTGGCAGCAGCTGGCTTC
ATGGTACCAGCCATGTCCTTGATACCCAAGATGTGAGTACCCATTTGAACGATCTTTTCGACAACTTCTA
AGTAGTAGTCCAAGTTGTATTTCTTACCTGGTTGCAACATGTCACCAGAGTAACAAACGGTAGCTTCGAC
AACACCACCAGCCTTCTTGACAGCATTAACACCAACCTTCAATTGTTCCAAGTCGTTCAAAGCGTCAAAG
ACTCTGAAAATGTCAACACCATTGTCCTTGGCTTGCTTAACGAAATGGTCAATGGCGTTGTCTGGCAAAG
AGGAGTAAGCAACACCGTTAGCACCTCTCAACAACATTTGGAATGGAATGTTTGGGACCAAAGATCTCAA
TTTTCTCAATCTTTCCCATGGGTCCTCATGCAAGAATCTCATGGCGACATCGAAAGTAGCACCACCCCAA
CATTCCAAAGCAAAGGCACCAGCCAAAGCGTGAGCAGTGGTTGGAGCAATGGTGGCCAAATCGTGAGTTC
TGACTCTGGTAGCTAGCAAAGATTGGTGAGCATCTCTCCAGGTGGTGTCCATCAACAAAGTACCGTTGAA
TTGTCTGACTTGCTTGGCAAATTCGGATGGACCCTTTTCCAACAAGACTTGTCTCCAACCGGATGGTGGG
GCAGATTTGGTAACGTTGATGACATTACCTTGAGCATCGTGCAAATGTGGAACGGAAGGGTTGGACTTCA
ACTTTGGTAAACCGATTTGACCCTTGATAGAGGAACCGTTGACGGCCAAGTCAGCCAAGTAGTGCAACAA
TTTTTGAGCTCTGTTTTGAGAGGAAACCATTTGGAACAATTGTGGAGTGTCATCGATGAAAGTGGTCCAG
TAGGTACCTTCAATGAAAACTGGGTTGGTCAACAAAGTCAACAAGAATGGGATGTTGGTCTTGACACCTC
TGATTCTGAATTCAATCAAAGCTCTGATCATCTTTCTTCTGACAATTTCGTAGGTAGAACCAGAACAGGA
ACACTTAACCAACATGGAGTCGTAGTGTGGAGAGATGGTAGCACCAGCGTAGGCGTTACCACCGTCCAAT
CTGACACCGTTACCACCAGCGGATCTGTAGACTTCCAAACGACCAGTGTCTGGTTGGAAGTTCTTGGATG
GATCTTCAGTGGTGATACGACATTGGATAGAGAAACCTCTGGTGGTGATTTTGTCTTGTAATAGACCTAA
TTGAGTCAAAGTAGCACCAGCGGCGATTTGGATTTGAGCGGAGACAATGTCAATACCAGTGATTTCTTCA
GTGATGGTGTGTTCGACTTGAATTCTTGGGTTGATTTCAATGAAGTAATGTCTGTTTTGGTTGTCAACCA
AGAATTCAGCAGTACCAGCGTTTCTGTAACCACAAACCTTAGCCAACTTAACGGCATCGGTCAAGATAGC
ATCTCTAACTTCTCTTGGTAAAGTCTTAGCTGGAGCAACTTCGACAACCTTTTGGTGACGTCTTTGGACG
GAACAGTCTCTTTCGAACAAGTGGACAACGTTACCGTGGTTGTCAGCTAATAATTGAACTTCAATGTGCT
TTGGCTTGTCCAAGAATCTTTCGACGAAACAAGTACCGTTACCGAAAGCAGTTCTAGCTTCAGAAGTGGC
TCTTTGGAAAGCATCAGCGACATCGTCACCTTCTCTGACAACTCTCATACCACGACCACCACCACCGAAA
GCAGCCTTGATGATAACTGGGTAACCGTATTCATTGACGAAATCTAGAGCTTCTTGAACGGTTTCGATAG
GACCTGGAGTACCTGGGACAGTTGGAACGTTGGCACGAGCAGCCAAATGTCTGGCAGAAACCTTGTCACC
AACAGATTCAATGACTTCAGCTGGTGGACCAATCCAGGTAATACCAGCCTTAACAACCTTGTCAGCAAAT
TCAGAGTTTTCAGACAAGAAACCGTAACCTGGGTGGATGAAATCGACCTTGTGCTTCTTGGCAATTTCGA
TGATTTCGTCCATGGCCAAGTAAGCACCGACTGGGGTGTATTGACCTTCTTCACCGATAACGTAGGCTTC
ATCAGCCTTCAATCTGTGCATGGATAATCTATCTTCGTGAGAGTAGATGGCGATAGTTCTCATAGACAAT
TCGTGAGCAGATCTGAAAATTCTGATTGGGATTTCACCTCTGTTGGCGACCAAAATCTTGTTCTTTTCAC
CCAACAAAGAAAAGTTGTCTCTCAAACCAGCCAAGATCTTGGAAGAGGACATTGTTTTATATTTGTTGTA
AAAAGTAGATAATTACTTCCTTGATGATCTGTAAAAAAGAGAAAAAGAAAGCATCTAAGAACTTGAAAAA
CTACGAATTAGAAAAGACCAAATATGTATTTCTTGCATTGACCAATTTATGCAAGTTTATATATATGTAA
ATGTAAGTTTCACGAGGTTCTACTAAACTAAACCACCCCCTTGGTTAGAAGAAAAGAGTGTGTGAGAACA
GGCTGTTGTTGTCACACGATTCGGACAATTCTGTTTGAAAGAGAGAGAGTAACAGTACGATCGAACGAAC
TTTGCTCTGGAGATCACAGTGGGCATCATAGCATGTGGTACTAAACCCTTTCCCGCCATTCCAGAACCTT
CGATTGCTTGTTACAAAACCTGTGAGCCGTCGCTAGGACCTTGTTGTGTGACGAAATTGGAAGCTGCAAT
CAATAGGAAGACAGGAAGTCGAGCGTGTCTGGGTTTTTTCAGTTTTGTTCTTTTTGCAAACAAATCACGA
GCGACGGTAATTTCTTTCTCGATAAGAGGCCACGTGCTTTATGAGGGTAACATCAATTCAAGAAGGAGGG
AAACACTTCCTTTTTCTGGCCCGCACGCGGAATATTGGCGGAACGGACACACGTGGATACAAACCTGGAC
AACGTTCCCCACTTCAGAAGTTCCTATACTTTCTAGAGAATAGGAACTTCACTATAGAGTCGAATAAGGG
CGACACCCCCTAATTAGCCCGGGCGAAAGGCCCAGTCTTTCGACTGAGCCTTTCGTTTTATTTGATGCCT
GGCAGTTCCCTACTCTCGCATGGGGAGTCCCCACACTACCATCGGCGCTACGGCGTTTCACTTCTGAGTT
CGGCATGGGGTCAGGTGGGACCACCGCGCTACTGCCGCCAGGCAAACAAGGGGTGTTATGAGCCATATTC
AGGTATAAATGGGCTCGCGATAATGTTCAGAATTGGTTAATTGGTTGTAACACTGACCCCTATTTGTTTA
TTTTTCTAAATACATTCAAATATGTATCCGCTCATGAGACAATAACCCTGATAAATGCTTCAATAATATT
GAAAAAGGAAGAATATGAGCCATATTCAACGGGAAACGTCGAGGCCGCGATTAAATTCCAACATGGATGC
TGATTTATATGGGTATAAATGGGCTCGCGATAATGTCGGGCAATCAGGTGCGACAATCTATCGCTTGTAT
GGGAAGCCCGATGCGCCAGAGTTGTTTCTGAAACATGGCAAAGGTAGCGTTGCCAATGATGTTACAGATG
AGATGGTCAGACTAAACTGGCTGACGGAATTTATGCCACTTCCGACCATCAAGCATTTTATCCGTACTCC
TGATGATGCATGGTTACTCACCACTGCGATCCCCGGAAAAACAGCGTTCCAGGTATTAGAAGAATATCCT
GATTCAGGTGAAAATATTGTTGATGCGCTGGCAGTGTTCCTGCGCCGGTTGCACTCGATTCCTGTTTGTA
ATTGTCCTTTTAACAGCGATCGCGTATTTCGCCTCGCTCAGGCGCAATCACGAATGAATAACGGTTTGGT
TGATGCGAGTGATTTTGATGACGAGCGTAATGGCTGGCCTGTTGAACAAGTCTGGAAAGAAATGCATAAA
CTTTTGCCATTCTCACCGGATTCAGTCGTCACTCATGGTGATTTCTCACTTGATAACCTTATTTTTGACG
AGGGGAAATTAATAGGTTGTATTGATGTTGGACGAGTCGGAATCGCAGACCGATACCAGGATCTTGCCAT
CCTATGGAACTGCCTCGGTGAGTTTTCTCCTTCATTACAGAAACGGCTTTTTCAAAAATATGGTATTGAT
AATCCTGATATGAATAAATTGCAATTTCATTTGATGCTCGATGAGTTTTTCTAAGCAGAGCATTACGCTG
ACTTGACGGGACGGCGCAAGCTCATGACCAAAATCCCTTAACGTGAGTTACGCGCGCGTCGTTCCACTGA
GCGTCAGACCCCGTAGAAAAGATCAAAGGATCTTCTTGAGATCCTTTTTTTCTGCGCGTAATCTGCTGCT
TGCAAACAAAAAAACCACCGCTACCAGCGGTGGTTTGTTTGCCGGATCAAGAGCTACCAACTCTTTTTCC
GAAGGTAACTGGCTTCAGCAGAGCGCAGATACCAAATACTGTTCTTCTAGTGTAGCCGTAGTTAGCCCAC
CACTTCAAGAACTCTGTAGCACCGCCTACATACCTCGCTCTGCTAATCCTGTTACCAGTGGCTGCTGCCA
GTGGCGATAAGTCGTGTCTTACCGGGTTGGACTCAAGACGATAGTTACCGGATAAGGCGCAGCGGTCGGG
CTGAACGGGGGGTTCGTGCACACAGCCCAGCTTGGAGCGAACGACCTACACCGAACTGAGATACCTACAG
CGTGAGCTATGAGAAAGCGCCACGCTTCCCGAAGGGAGAAAGGCGGACAGGTATCCGGTAAGCGGCAGGG
TCGGAACAGGAGAGCGCACGAGGGAGCTTCCAGGGGGAAACGCCTGGTATCTTTATAGTCCTGTCGGGTT
TCGCCACCTCTGACTTGAGCGTCGATTTTTGTGATGCTCGTCAGGGGGGCGGAGCCTATGGAAAAACGCC
AGCAACGCGGCCTTTTTACGGTTCCTGGCCTTTTGCTGGCCTTTTGCTCACATGTTCTTTCCTGCGTTAT
CCCCTGATTCTGTGGATAACCGTATTACCGCCTTTGAGTGAGCTGATACCGCTCGCCGCAGCCGAACGAC
CGAGCGCAGCGAGTCAGTGAGCGAGGAAGCGGAAGGCGAGAGTAGGGAACTGCCAGGCATCAAACTAAGC
AGAAGGCCCCTGACGGATGGCCTTTTTGCGTTTCTACAAACTCTTTCTGTGTTGTAAAACGACGGCCAGT
CTTAAGCTCGGGCCCCCTGGGCGGTTCTGATAACGAGTAATCGTTAATCCGCAAATAACGTAAAAACCCG
CTTCGGCGGGTTTTTTTATGGGGGGAGTTTAGGGAAAGAGCATTTGTCAGAATATTTAAGGGCGCCTGTC
ACTTTGCTTGATATATGAGAATTATTTAACCTTATAAATGAGAAAAAAGCAACGCACTTTAAATAAGATA
CGTTGCTTTTTCGATTGATGAACACCTATAATTAAACTATTCATCTATTATTTATGATTTTTTGTATATA
CAATATTTCTAGTTTGTTAAAGAGAATTAAGAAAATAAATCTCGAAAATAATAAAGGGAAAATCAGTTTT
TGATATCAAAATTATACATGTCAACGATAATACAAAATATAATACAAACTATAAGATGTTATCAGTATTT
ATTATGCATTTAGAATAAATTTTGTGTCGCCCTTATTCGACTCACTATAGAAGTTCCTATTCTCTAGAAA
GTATAGGAACTTCACTTCATTTTAGGTACAACAAGCACGACCGAGCATATGGGAAGGATGTTTGTGGTTA
TTTGAGGTGAGTAACCCATATAGAGATCGTACACATTTTACAAGGATTTAGAGACAAAGTAATATTCTTC
GTTGATATAGAGGTGTTCAATTGTTAAATGCTTTTCTTCTTTTTATTAGAAAAAGCGCCTTGCTTTTTGT
TGTATCACTTGTAAATCTACCGTCCCTTACAAGAACATTCACGAAATTTAAGTGGCTCAGAATGAAAAAG
AAACAATATAAAAAAGCTTTCCGTAGTCATCAATTTATTTTACATAACACTAGATATAAAGAAAAGAAGA
TAATATTTTTATATAATTA
Features (pLannotate 1.2.2; 11 found; start..end, strand, type, name):
     13..3552    -  CDS            PYC2: PYC2_YEAST - Experimental evidence at protein level: Swiss-Prot protein existence level 1. Pyruvate carboxylase catalyzes a 2-step reaction, involving the ATP-dependent carboxylation of the covalently attached biotin in the first step and the transfer of the carboxyl group to pyruvate in the second. From Saccharomyces cerevisiae (strain ATCC 204508 / S288c) (Baker's yeast).
   4217..4250    -  protein_bind   FRT (minimal): supports FLP-mediated excision but not integration (Turan and Bode, 2011) FLP recombinase from the Saccharomyces cerevisiae 2μ plasmid
   4294..4334    -  terminator     rrnB T1 terminator (fragment): transcription terminator T1 from the E. coli rrnB gene
   4336..4451    -  ncRNA          5S rRNA: Accession: RF00001 - 5S ribosomal RNA
   4482..4506    +  CDS            KanR (fragment): aminoglycoside phosphotransferase; aph(3')-Ia; confers resistance to kanamycin in bacteria or G418 (Geneticin®) in eukaryotes
   4536..4632    +  promoter       AmpR promoter (fragment): bla
   4635..5444    +  CDS            KanR: aminoglycoside phosphotransferase; aph(3')-Ia; confers resistance to kanamycin in bacteria or G418 (Geneticin®) in eukaryotes
   5566..6154    +  rep_origin     ori: high-copy-number ColE1/pMB1/pBR322/pUC origin of replication
   6379..6396    +  terminator     rrnB T2 terminator (fragment): transcription terminator T2 from the E. coli rrnB gene
   6421..6440    -  CDS            lacZα (fragment): LacZα fragment of β-galactosidase; lacZ fragment
   6910..6943    +  protein_bind   FRT (minimal): supports FLP-mediated excision but not integration (Turan and Bode, 2011) FLP recombinase from the Saccharomyces cerevisiae 2μ plasmid
