[The description below was written by a language model from this plasmid's Addgene catalogue record and pLannotate feature annotations shown in this document.]
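Description:
pDSM-de-Ppgk1-PYC-Ttpi1 is a synthetic-biology part plasmid for yeast metabolic engineering, built on the pDSM-de backbone and carrying a single pyruvate carboxylase (PYC) transcription unit destined for "position 5" of a multi-gene pathway assembled in Saccharomyces cerevisiae. It is maintained in E. coli only: the annotated backbone contains a high-copy ColE1/pUC-type origin and a kanamycin resistance gene (aph(3')-Ia) preceded by a fragment of the bla promoter, along with rrnB terminator fragments that help insulate the backbone. No yeast origin or yeast selectable marker is annotated. This fits its role as a donor of linear DNA rather than an episomal expression vector.

The payload is an approximately 3.5 kb pyruvate carboxylase coding sequence on the reverse strand, placed under the strong constitutive glycolytic PGK1 promoter and ended by the TPI1 terminator. Neither regulatory element was picked up by the automated annotation, so they are known only from the catalogue fields. The catalogue links the insert to PYC1, whereas the feature table matches the CDS to the S. cerevisiae PYC2 isozyme. The record lists the insert as partly synthetic and does not resolve this discrepancy. The unit was inserted by BsaI cloning, which destroyed the sites.

The transcription unit is flanked by position 5 homology arms compatible with the position 4 unit on the 5' side and the position 6 unit on the 3' side. PCR amplification releases a fragment that recombines with its neighbours during integration into the yeast genome. Two minimal FRT sites are also annotated, but the record does not explain their purpose. The plasmid belongs to a combinatorial strain library for itaconic acid production.
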