Addgene plasmid #127735: pDSM-de-Ppgk1-PYC-Ttpi1
Purpose: Yeast pathway position 5. PYC transcription unit with the PGK1 promoter and TPI1 terminator.
Depositing lab: Christopher Voigt. Depositing organization: Massachusetts Institute of Technology. Publication: Iterative algorithm-guided design of massive strain libraries, applied to itaconic acid production in yeast. Young EM, Zhao Z, Gielesen BEM, Wu L, Benjamin Gordon D, Roubos JA, Voigt CA. Metab Eng. 2018 Jul;48:33-43. doi: 10.1016/j.ymben.2018.05.002. Epub 2018 May 9. PubMed 29753070.
Backbone
  Vector backbone: pDSM-de
  Vector type: Yeast Expression, Synthetic Biology
Growth in bacteria
  Bacterial resistance: Kanamycin, 50 μg/mL
  Growth temperature: 37°C
  Growth strain: DH5alpha
  Copy number: High Copy
Gene/Insert
  Gene/Insert name: pyruvate carboxylase (alt name: PYC)
  Species: S. cerevisiae (budding yeast), Synthetic
  Insert size (bp): 3559
  GenBank ID: MH366513
  Entrez Gene: PYC1 (a.k.a. YGL062W)
  Promoter: Ppgk1
  Cloning method: Restriction Enzyme; 5′ cloning site BsaI (destroyed during cloning); 3′ cloning site BsaI (destroyed during cloning)
  Sequencing primers: 5′ AACGTTGTCCAGGTTTGTATCC; 3′ AGGTACAACAAGCACGACCG
Terms and licenses: Academic/Nonprofit Terms; Industry Terms: Not Available to Industry
Depositor comments: PYC transcription unit with pathway position 5 homology arms, compatible with 5' position 4 and 3' position 6 homology arm. Sequencing primers are also the primers for amplifying DNA for integration into the S. cerevisiae genome.
How to cite: pDSM-de-Ppgk1-PYC-Ttpi1 was a gift from Christopher Voigt (Addgene plasmid # 127735 ; http://n2t.net/addgene:127735 ; RRID:Addgene_127735)
